Addgene plasmid #225970: pQE-9-RTXWTM-X2E-C
Purpose: Block V Repeats-In-Toxin (RTX) protein with global substitution of glutamic acid in nonapeptide repeats and C-terminal Capping Domain
Depositing lab: Danielle Mai. Depositing organization: Stanford University. Publication: Sequence-defined structural transitions by calcium-responsive proteins. Chang M, Huang W, Shambharkar G, Hernandez K, Mai DJ. Polym Chem. 2024. doi: https://doi.org/10.1039/D4PY00907J.
Backbone
  Vector backbone: pQE-9
  Vector type: Bacterial Expression
Growth in bacteria
  Bacterial resistance: Ampicillin, 100 μg/mL
  Growth temperature: 37°C
  Growth strain: DH5alpha
  Copy number: High Copy
Gene/Insert
  Gene/Insert name: RTXWTM-X2E-C
  Species: Synthetic
  Tag / fusion protein: 6xHis (N terminal on insert)
  Cloning method: Restriction Enzyme; 5′ cloning site BamHI (not destroyed); 3′ cloning site HindIII (not destroyed)
Terms and licenses: Academic/Nonprofit Terms; Industry Terms: Not Available to Industry
Depositor comments: Please visit https://doi.org/10.26434/chemrxiv-2024-wk4bn-v3 for preprint.
How to cite: pQE-9-RTXWTM-X2E-C was a gift from Danielle Mai (Addgene plasmid # 225970 ; http://n2t.net/addgene:225970 ; RRID:Addgene_225970)
