[The description below was written by a language model from this plasmid's Addgene catalogue record and pLannotate feature annotations shown in this document.]
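Description:
pQE-9-RTXWTM-X2E-C is a bacterial expression plasmid built on the pQE-9 backbone for producing an engineered calcium-responsive protein in E. coli. It replicates from a high-copy ColE1/pMB1-type origin and is selected with ampicillin through the AmpR (β-lactamase) gene and its promoter. The annotated 5,210 nt sequence also shows a pBR322 bom region and a small rop fragment. A cat (chloramphenicol acetyltransferase) coding sequence sits downstream of a partial cat promoter and is followed by the rrnB T1 terminator, although the catalogue lists only ampicillin as the selection. The sequence also carries lacI under the lacIq promoter, so the plasmid supplies its own lac repressor.

The insert is a synthetic gene cloned between BamHI and HindIII, both retained. It encodes a Block V repeats-in-toxin (RTX) domain, and the feature table matches it to a fragment of the Bordetella pertussis adenylate cyclase toxin (cyaA). According to the record, glutamic acid is globally substituted within the nonapeptide repeats, and the C-terminal capping domain is included. An N-terminal 6xHis tag precedes the coding region and allows metal-affinity purification. Transcription is driven by the phage T5 promoter, which has an embedded lac operator and a second operator downstream, so expression is repressed by LacI and inducible with IPTG. The lambda t0 terminator ends the transcript. The associated work concerns sequence-defined structural transitions in calcium-responsive proteins, which suggests the plasmid is used to produce this RTX variant for comparing how repeat sequence affects calcium-triggered conformational behaviour.
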