Features (pLannotate 1.2.2; 17 found; start..end, strand, type, name):
     10..54      +  promoter       T5 promoter: bacteriophage T5 promoter for E. coli RNA polymerase, with embedded lac operator
     62..78      +  protein_bind   lac operator: The lac repressor binds to the lac operator to inhibit transcription in E. coli. This inhibition can be relieved by adding lactose or isopropyl-β-D-thiogalactopyranoside (IPTG). lac repressor encoded by lacI
    127..144     +  CDS            7xHis (fragment): 6xHis affinity tag
    166..627     +  CDS            cya (fragment): CYAA_BORP1 - Also known as cyaA. Experimental evidence at protein level: Swiss-Prot protein existence level 1. This adenylate cyclase belongs to a special class of bacterial toxin. It causes whooping cough by acting on mammalian cells by elevating cAMP-concentration and thus disrupts normal cell function. From Bordetella pertussis (strain ATCC 9797 / DSM 5571 / NCTC 10739 / 18323).
    667..761     +  terminator     lambda t0 terminator: transcription terminator from phage lambda
    776..804     +  promoter       cat promoter (fragment): promoter of the E. coli cat gene encoding chloramphenicol acetyltransferase
    805..1461    +  CDS            cat: CAT_ECOLX - Experimental evidence at protein level: Swiss-Prot protein existence level 1. This enzyme is an effector of chloramphenicol resistance in bacteria. From Escherichia coli. This protein is used as a marker in many commonly used cloning vectors, such as pACYC184.
   1529..1615    +  terminator     rrnB T1 terminator: Escherichia coli rrnB; transcription terminator T1 from the E. coli rrnB gene
   1638..1655    -  promoter       tet promoter (fragment): E. coli promoter for tetracycline efflux protein gene
   1674..1695    -  protein_bind   CAP binding site: CAP binding activates transcription in the presence of cAMP. E. coli catabolite activator protein
   1708..2790    -  CDS            lacI: lac repressor; lacI; The lac repressor binds to the lac operator to inhibit transcription in E. coli. This inhibition can be relieved by adding lactose or isopropyl-β-D-thiogalactopyranoside (IPTG).
   2791..2868    -  promoter       lacIq promoter: lacI (mutant); In the lacIq allele, a single base change in the promoter boosts expression of the lacI gene about 10-fold.
   2917..2958    +  CDS            rop (fragment): Rop protein, which maintains plasmids at low copy number; rop
   3060..3200    +  misc_feature   bom: basis of mobility region from pBR322
   3386..3974    -  rep_origin     ori: high-copy-number ColE1/pMB1/pBR322/pUC origin of replication
   4145..5005    -  CDS            AmpR: β-lactamase; bla; confers resistance to ampicillin, carbenicillin, and related antibiotics
   5006..5110    -  promoter       AmpR promoter: bla
>Addgene plasmid #225970 | pQE-9-RTXWTM-X2E-C | addgene full sequence | sequence record 446170 | Addgene NGS Result
CTCGAGAAATCATAAAAAATTTATTTGCTTTGTGAGCGGATAACAATTATAATAGATTCAATTGTGAGCG
GATAACAATTTCACACAGAATTCATTAAAGAGGAGAAATTAACTATGAGAGGATCGCATCACCATCACCA
TCACGGATCCCATATGGAGCTCGGCGCTAGCGGTTCTGCAAGAGAAGATGTTCTCATTGGCGACGCCGGC
GAGAACGTTCTGAATGGTTTGGCCGGAGAAGACGTGTTATCGGGCGGCGCGGGAGAGGACGTATTGCTCG
GTGACGAGGGTGAAGACCTGCTGAGTGGTGATGCAGGCGAGGACGATCTGTTTGGTGGACAAGGCGAGGA
CACATACTTGTTCGGAGTGGGGTACGGAGAGGACACTATCTATGAGTCTGGTGGTGGGGAAGATACAATT
CGAATTAACGCAGGAGCAGACCAGTTATGGTTTGCTCGCCAGGGTAATGACCTTGAGATAAGAATCTTAG
GTACCGATGACGCACTCACCGTCCACGATTGGTATCGTGATGCGGACCACCGCGTGGAGATAATTCATGC
GGCAAACCAAGCTGTCGACCAAGCCGGCATTGAGAAGCTGGTAGAGGCAATGGCCCAATATCCGGATGAA
TTCACTAGTCTCGAGAAGCTTAATTAGCTGAGCTTGGACTCCTGTTGATAGATCCAGTAATGACCTCAGA
ACTCCATCTGGATTTGTTCAGAACGCTCGGTTGCCGCCGGGCGTTTTTTATTGGTGAGAATCCAAGCTAG
CTTGGCGAGATTTTCAGGAGCTAAGGAAGCTAAAATGGAGAAAAAAATCACTGGATATACCACCGTTGAT
ATATCCCAATGGCATCGTAAAGAACATTTTGAGGCATTTCAGTCAGTTGCTCAATGTACCTATAACCAGA
CCGTTCAGCTGGATATTACGGCCTTTTTAAAGACCGTAAAGAAAAATAAGCACAAGTTTTATCCGGCCTT
TATTCACATTCTTGCCCGCCTGATGAATGCTCATCCGGAATTTCGTATGGCAATGAAAGACGGTGAGCTG
GTGATATGGGATAGTGTTCACCCTTGTTACACCGTTTTCCATGAGCAAACTGAAACGTTTTCATCGCTCT
GGAGTGAATACCACGACGATTTCCGGCAGTTTCTACACATATATTCGCAAGATGTGGCGTGTTACGGTGA
AAACCTGGCCTATTTCCCTAAAGGGTTTATTGAGAATATGTTTTTCGTCTCAGCCAATCCCTGGGTGAGT
TTCACCAGTTTTGATTTAAACGTGGCCAATATGGACAACTTCTTCGCCCCCGTTTTCACCATGGGCAAAT
ATTATACGCAAGGCGACAAGGTGCTGATGCCGCTGGCGATTCAGGTTCATCATGCCGTTTGTGATGGCTT
CCATGTCGGCAGAATGCTTAATGAATTACAACAGTACTGCGATGAGTGGCAGGGCGGGGCGTAATTTTTT
TAAGGCAGTTATTGGTGCCCTTAAACGCCTGGGGTAATGACTCTCTAGCTTGAGGCATCAAATAAAACGA
AAGGCTCAGTCGAAAGACTGGGCCTTTCGTTTTATCTGTTGTTTGTCGGTGAACGCTCTCCTGAGTAGGA
CAAATCCGCCCTCTAGATTACGTGCAGTCGATGATAAGCTGTCAAACATGAGAATTGTGCCTAATGAGTG
AGCTAACTTACATTAATTGCGTTGCGCTCACTGCCCGCTTTCCAGTCGGGAAACCTGTCGTGCCAGCTGC
ATTAATGAATCGGCCAACGCGCGGGGAGAGGCGGTTTGCGTATTGGGCGCCAGGGTGGTTTTTCTTTTCA
CCAGTGAGACGGGCAACAGCTGATTGCCCTTCACCGCCTGGCCCTGAGAGAGTTGCAGCAAGCGGTCCAC
GCTGGTTTGCCCCAGCAGGCGAAAATCCTGTTTGATGGTGGTTAACGGCGGGATATAACATGAGCTGTCT
TCGGTATCGTCGTATCCCACTACCGAGATATCCGCACCAACGCGCAGCCCGGACTCGGTAATGGCGCGCA
TTGCGCCCAGCGCCATCTGATCGTTGGCAACCAGCATCGCAGTGGGAACGATGCCCTCATTCAGCATTTG
CATGGTTTGTTGAAAACCGGACATGGCACTCCAGTCGCCTTCCCGTTCCGCTATCGGCTGAATTTGATTG
CGAGTGAGATATTTATGCCAGCCAGCCAGACGCAGACGCGCCGAGACAGAACTTAATGGGCCCGCTAACA
GCGCGATTTGCTGGTGACCCAATGCGACCAGATGCTCCACGCCCAGTCGCGTACCGTCTTCATGGGAGAA
AATAATACTGTTGATGGGTGTCTGGTCAGAGACATCAAGAAATAACGCCGGAACATTAGTGCAGGCAGCT
TCCACAGCAATGGCATCCTGGTCATCCAGCGGATAGTTAATGATCAGCCCACTGACGCGTTGCGCGAGAA
GATTGTGCACCGCCGCTTTACAGGCTTCGACGCCGCTTCGTTCTACCATCGACACCACCACGCTGGCACC
CAGTTGATCGGCGCGAGATTTAATCGCCGCGACAATTTGCGACGGCGCGTGCAGGGCCAGACTGGAGGTG
GCAACGCCAATCAGCAACGACTGTTTGCCCGCCAGTTGTTGTGCCACGCGGTTGGGAATGTAATTCAGCT
CCGCCATCGCCGCTTCCACTTTTTCCCGCGTTTTCGCAGAAACGTGGCTGGCCTGGTTCACCACGCGGGA
AACGGTCTGATAAGAGACACCGGCATACTCTGCGACATCGTATAACGTTACTGGTTTCACATTCACCACC
CTGAATTGACTCTCTTCCGGGCGCTATCATGCCATACCGCGAAAGGTTTTGCACCATTCGATGGTGTCGG
AATTTCGGGCAGCGTTGGGTCCTGGCCACGGGTGCGCATGATCTAGAGCTGCCTCGCGCGTTTCGGTGAT
GACGGTGAAAACCTCTGACACATGCAGCTCCCGGAGACGGTCACAGCTTGTCTGTAAGCGGATGCCGGGA
GCAGACAAGCCCGTCAGGGCGCGTCAGCGGGTGTTGGCGGGTGTCGGGGCGCAGCCATGACCCAGTCACG
TAGCGATAGCGGAGTGTATACTGGCTTAACTATGCGGCATCAGAGCAGATTGTACTGAGAGTGCACCATA
TGCGGTGTGAAATACCGCACAGATGCGTAAGGAGAAAATACCGCATCAGGCGCTCTTCCGCTTCCTCGCT
CACTGACTCGCTGCGCTCGGTCGTTCGGCTGCGGCGAGCGGTATCAGCTCACTCAAAGGCGGTAATACGG
TTATCCACAGAATCAGGGGATAACGCAGGAAAGAACATGTGAGCAAAAGGCCAGCAAAAGGCCAGGAACC
GTAAAAAGGCCGCGTTGCTGGCGTTTTTCCATAGGCTCCGCCCCCCTGACGAGCATCACAAAAATCGACG
CTCAAGTCAGAGGTGGCGAAACCCGACAGGACTATAAAGATACCAGGCGTTTCCCCCTGGAAGCTCCCTC
GTGCGCTCTCCTGTTCCGACCCTGCCGCTTACCGGATACCTGTCCGCCTTTCTCCCTTCGGGAAGCGTGG
CGCTTTCTCATAGCTCACGCTGTAGGTATCTCAGTTCGGTGTAGGTCGTTCGCTCCAAGCTGGGCTGTGT
GCACGAACCCCCCGTTCAGCCCGACCGCTGCGCCTTATCCGGTAACTATCGTCTTGAGTCCAACCCGGTA
AGACACGACTTATCGCCACTGGCAGCAGCCACTGGTAACAGGATTAGCAGAGCGAGGTATGTAGGCGGTG
CTACAGAGTTCTTGAAGTGGTGGCCTAACTACGGCTACACTAGAAGGACAGTATTTGGTATCTGCGCTCT
GCTGAAGCCAGTTACCTTCGGAAAAAGAGTTGGTAGCTCTTGATCCGGCAAACAAACCACCGCTGGTAGC
GGTGGTTTTTTTGTTTGCAAGCAGCAGATTACGCGCAGAAAAAAAGGATCTCAAGAAGATCCTTTGATCT
TTTCTACGGGGTCTGACGCTCAGTGGAACGAAAACTCACGTTAAGGGATTTTGGTCATGAGATTATCAAA
AAGGATCTTCACCTAGATCCTTTTAAATTAAAAATGAAGTTTTAAATCAATCTAAAGTATATATGAGTAA
ACTTGGTCTGACAGTTACCAATGCTTAATCAGTGAGGCACCTATCTCAGCGATCTGTCTATTTCGTTCAT
CCATAGTTGCCTGACTCCCCGTCGTGTAGATAACTACGATACGGGAGGGCTTACCATCTGGCCCCAGTGC
TGCAATGATACCGCGAGACCCACGCTCACCGGCTCCAGATTTATCAGCAATAAACCAGCCAGCCGGAAGG
GCCGAGCGCAGAAGTGGTCCTGCAACTTTATCCGCCTCCATCCAGTCTATTAATTGTTGCCGGGAAGCTA
GAGTAAGTAGTTCGCCAGTTAATAGTTTGCGCAACGTTGTTGCCATTGCTACAGGCATCGTGGTGTCACG
CTCGTCGTTTGGTATGGCTTCATTCAGCTCCGGTTCCCAACGATCAAGGCGAGTTACATGATCCCCCATG
TTGTGCAAAAAAGCGGTTAGCTCCTTCGGTCCTCCGATCGTTGTCAGAAGTAAGTTGGCCGCAGTGTTAT
CACTCATGGTTATGGCAGCACTGCATAATTCTCTTACTGTCATGCCATCCGTAAGATGCTTTTCTGTGAC
TGGTGAGTACTCAACCAAGTCATTCTGAGAATAGTGTATGCGGCGACCGAGTTGCTCTTGCCCGGCGTCA
ATACGGGATAATACCGCGCCACATAGCAGAACTTTAAAAGTGCTCATCATTGGAAAACGTTCTTCGGGGC
GAAAACTCTCAAGGATCTTACCGCTGTTGAGATCCAGTTCGATGTAACCCACTCGTGCACCCAACTGATC
TTCAGCATCTTTTACTTTCACCAGCGTTTCTGGGTGAGCAAAAACAGGAAGGCAAAATGCCGCAAAAAAG
GGAATAAGGGCGACACGGAAATGTTGAATACTCATACTCTTCCTTTTTCAATATTATTGAAGCATTTATC
AGGGTTATTGTCTCATGAGCGGATACATATTTGAATGTATTTAGAAAAATAAACAAATAGGGGTTCCGCG
CACATTTCCCCGAAAAGTGCCACCTGACGTCTAAGAAACCATTATTATCATGACATTAACCTATAAAAAT
AGGCGTATCACGAGGCCCTTTCGTCTTCAC
